Addgene plasmid #177213: mU6-sgSik1_2nd-hU6-sgNT
Purpose: Expresses a Sik1-targeting (mU6) and a non-targeting (hU6) gRNAs and Cre recombinase
Depositing lab: Monte Winslow. Depositing organization: Stanford University.
Backbone
  Vector backbone: pLL3.3
  Vector type: Lentiviral
Growth in bacteria
  Bacterial resistance: Ampicillin, 100 μg/mL
  Growth temperature: 37°C
  Growth strain: NEB Stable
  Copy number: High Copy
Gene/Insert
  Gene/Insert name: sgSik1_2nd/sgNT1
  gRNA/shRNA sequence: TCTGGAGAAGATCTACCGGG/GCGAGGTATTCGGCTCCGCG
  Species: M. musculus (mouse)
  Promoter: mU6/hU6
  Cloning method: Gibson Cloning
Terms and licenses: Academic/Nonprofit Terms; Industry Terms: Not Available to Industry
How to cite: mU6-sgSik1_2nd-hU6-sgNT was a gift from Monte Winslow (Addgene plasmid # 177213 ; http://n2t.net/addgene:177213 ; RRID:Addgene_177213)
