[The description below was written by a language model from this plasmid's Addgene catalogue record and pLannotate feature annotations shown in this document.]
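Description:
mU6-sgSik1_2nd-hU6-sgNT is an 8.2 kb lentiviral transfer plasmid built on the pLL3.3 backbone that delivers two guide RNAs together with Cre recombinase. It is maintained in bacteria through a high-copy ColE1/pUC-type origin and an ampicillin resistance (β-lactamase) gene. The viral portion follows an HIV-1-derived layout: a CMV enhancer/promoter placed upstream of a truncated 5' LTR drives transcription of the genomic RNA in packaging cells, followed by the Ψ packaging signal with a partial gag sequence, the Rev response element for Rev-dependent nuclear export, and the cPPT/CTS element that aids nuclear import of the reverse-transcribed genome. A second truncated LTR, preceded by a nef-derived fragment that spans the plasmid origin, closes the viral cassette.

The payload consists of three expression units in tandem. A mouse U6 RNA polymerase III promoter drives a guide targeting mouse Sik1 (designated the second guide for this gene), and a human U6 promoter drives a non-targeting control guide; using two different U6 promoters reduces sequence repetition between the adjacent cassettes. Downstream, the mouse PGK promoter drives Cre, with a WPRE enhancing transcript stability and expression. No Cas9 is annotated or recorded, so the nuclease must be provided by the target cells or animal. The record gives the purpose only as expression of the two guides and Cre. This arrangement suits systems in which Cre recombines loxP-flanked alleles while the guides direct editing, with the Sik1/non-targeting pairing letting loss of a single gene be assessed within a dual-guide format.
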