Features (pLannotate 1.2.2; 21 found; start..end, strand, type, name):
    214..394     +  LTR            5' LTR (truncated): truncated 5' long terminal repeat (LTR) from HIV-1
    456..1044    -  rep_origin     ori: high-copy-number ColE1/pMB1/pBR322/pUC origin of replication
   1215..2075    -  CDS            AmpR: β-lactamase; bla; confers resistance to ampicillin, carbenicillin, and related antibiotics
   2076..2180    -  promoter       AmpR promoter: bla
   2239..2291    -  misc_feature   bom (fragment): basis of mobility region from pBR322
   2446..2825    +  enhancer       CMV enhancer: human cytomegalovirus immediate early enhancer
   2826..3025    +  promoter       CMV promoter: human cytomegalovirus (CMV) immediate early promoter
   3043..3223    +  LTR            5' LTR (truncated): truncated 5' long terminal repeat (LTR) from HIV-1
   3270..3395    +  misc_feature   HIV-1 Ψ: packaging signal of human immunodeficiency virus type 1
   3379..3717    +  CDS            HIV-1 gag (fragment): gag protein from human immunodeficiency virus 1; gag
   3892..4125    +  misc_feature   RRE: The Rev response element (RRE) of HIV-1 allows for Rev-dependent mRNA export from the nucleus to the cytoplasm.
   4502..4602    +  CDS            Rev (fragment): human immunodeficiency virus 1 (HIV-1) Rev protein; rev; enhances nuclear export of unspliced and incompletely spliced viral mRNAs
   4652..4769    +  misc_feature   cPPT/CTS: central polypurine tract and central termination sequence of HIV-1
   4851..5153    +  promoter       U6 promoter: RNA polymerase III promoter for mouse U6 snRNA (Das et al., 1988)
   5328..5565    +  promoter       U6 promoter: RNA polymerase III promoter for human U6 snRNA
   5738..6230    +  promoter       PGK promoter: mouse phosphoglycerate kinase 1 promoter
   6260..7290    +  CDS            Cre (fragment): site-specific recombinase Cre is a site-specific recombinase from bacteriophage P1. Recombination occurs at loxP sequences.
   7323..7346    +  misc_feature   MCS (fragment): pBluescript multiple cloning site
   7346..7934    +  misc_feature   WPRE: woodchuck hepatitis virus posttranscriptional regulatory element
   7935..7954    +  misc_feature   MCS (fragment): pBluescript multiple cloning site
   7956..207     +  CDS            nef (fragment) (across the origin): NEF_HV1LA - Experimental evidence at protein level: Swiss-Prot protein existence level 1. Extracellular Nef protein targets CD4(+) T-lymphocytes for apoptosis by interacting with CXCR4 surface receptors. From Human immunodeficiency virus type 1 group M subtype B (isolate Lai) (HIV-1).
>Addgene plasmid #177213 | mU6-sgSik1_2nd-hU6-sgNT | addgene full sequence | sequence record 349895 | Addgene NGS Result
ATCAGATATCCACTGACCTTTGGATGGTGCTACAAGCTAGTACCAGTTGAGCAAGAGAAGGTAGAAGAAG
CCAATGAAGGAGAGAACACCCGCTTGTTACACCCTGTGAGCCTGCATGGGATGGATGACCCGGAGAGAGA
AGTATTAGAGTGGAGGTTTGACAGCCGCCTAGCATTTCATCACATGGCCCGAGAGCTGCATCCGGACTGT
ACTGGGTCTCTCTGGTTAGACCAGATCTGAGCCTGGGAGCTCTCTGGCTAACTAGGGAACCCACTGCTTA
AGCCTCAATAAAGCTTGCCTTGAGTGCTTCAAGTAGTGTGTGCCCGTCTGTTGTGTGACTCTGGTAACTA
GAGATCCCTCAGACCCTTTTAGTCAGTGTGGAAAATCTCTAGCAGCATGTGAGCAAAAGGCCAGCAAAAG
GCCAGGAACCGTAAAAAGGCCGCGTTGCTGGCGTTTTTCCATAGGCTCCGCCCCCCTGACGAGCATCACA
AAAATCGACGCTCAAGTCAGAGGTGGCGAAACCCGACAGGACTATAAAGATACCAGGCGTTTCCCCCTGG
AAGCTCCCTCGTGCGCTCTCCTGTTCCGACCCTGCCGCTTACCGGATACCTGTCCGCCTTTCTCCCTTCG
GGAAGCGTGGCGCTTTCTCATAGCTCACGCTGTAGGTATCTCAGTTCGGTGTAGGTCGTTCGCTCCAAGC
TGGGCTGTGTGCACGAACCCCCCGTTCAGCCCGACCGCTGCGCCTTATCCGGTAACTATCGTCTTGAGTC
CAACCCGGTAAGACACGACTTATCGCCACTGGCAGCAGCCACTGGTAACAGGATTAGCAGAGCGAGGTAT
GTAGGCGGTGCTACAGAGTTCTTGAAGTGGTGGCCTAACTACGGCTACACTAGAAGAACAGTATTTGGTA
TCTGCGCTCTGCTGAAGCCAGTTACCTTCGGAAAAAGAGTTGGTAGCTCTTGATCCGGCAAACAAACCAC
CGCTGGTAGCGGTGGTTTTTTTGTTTGCAAGCAGCAGATTACGCGCAGAAAAAAAGGATCTCAAGAAGAT
CCTTTGATCTTTTCTACGGGGTCTGACGCTCAGTGGAACGAAAACTCACGTTAAGGGATTTTGGTCATGA
GATTATCAAAAAGGATCTTCACCTAGATCCTTTTAAATTAAAAATGAAGTTTTAAATCAATCTAAAGTAT
ATATGAGTAAACTTGGTCTGACAGTTACCAATGCTTAATCAGTGAGGCACCTATCTCAGCGATCTGTCTA
TTTCGTTCATCCATAGTTGCCTGACTCCCCGTCGTGTAGATAACTACGATACGGGAGGGCTTACCATCTG
GCCCCAGTGCTGCAATGATACCGCGAGACCCACGCTCACCGGCTCCAGATTTATCAGCAATAAACCAGCC
AGCCGGAAGGGCCGAGCGCAGAAGTGGTCCTGCAACTTTATCCGCCTCCATCCAGTCTATTAATTGTTGC
CGGGAAGCTAGAGTAAGTAGTTCGCCAGTTAATAGTTTGCGCAACGTTGTTGCCATTGCTACAGGCATCG
TGGTGTCACGCTCGTCGTTTGGTATGGCTTCATTCAGCTCCGGTTCCCAACGATCAAGGCGAGTTACATG
ATCCCCCATGTTGTGCAAAAAAGCGGTTAGCTCCTTCGGTCCTCCGATCGTTGTCAGAAGTAAGTTGGCC
GCAGTGTTATCACTCATGGTTATGGCAGCACTGCATAATTCTCTTACTGTCATGCCATCCGTAAGATGCT
TTTCTGTGACTGGTGAGTACTCAACCAAGTCATTCTGAGAATAGTGTATGCGGCGACCGAGTTGCTCTTG
CCCGGCGTCAATACGGGATAATACCGCGCCACATAGCAGAACTTTAAAAGTGCTCATCATTGGAAAACGT
TCTTCGGGGCGAAAACTCTCAAGGATCTTACCGCTGTTGAGATCCAGTTCGATGTAACCCACTCGTGCAC
CCAACTGATCTTCAGCATCTTTTACTTTCACCAGCGTTTCTGGGTGAGCAAAAACAGGAAGGCAAAATGC
CGCAAAAAAGGGAATAAGGGCGACACGGAAATGTTGAATACTCATACTCTTCCTTTTTCAATATTATTGA
AGCATTTATCAGGGTTATTGTCTCATGAGCGGATACATATTTGAATGTATTTAGAAAAATAAACAAATAG
GGGTTCCGCGCACATTTCCCCGAAAAGTGCCACCTGACGTCGACGGATCGGGAGATCTCCCGATCCCCTA
TGGTGCACTCTCAGTACAATCTGCTCTGATGCCGCATAGTTAAGCCAGTATCTGCTCCCTGCTTGTGTGT
TGGAGGTCGCTGAGTAGTGCGCGAGCAAAATTTAAGCTACAACAAGGCAAGGCTTGACCGACAATTGCAT
GAAGAATCTGCTTAGGGTTAGGCGTTTTGCGCTGCTTCGCGATGTACGGGCCAGATATACGCGTTGACAT
TGATTATTGACTAGTTATTAATAGTAATCAATTACGGGGTCATTAGTTCATAGCCCATATATGGAGTTCC
GCGTTACATAACTTACGGTAAATGGCCCGCCTGGCTGACCGCCCAACGACCCCCGCCCATTGACGTCAAT
AATGACGTATGTTCCCATAGTAACGCCAATAGGGACTTTCCATTGACGTCAATGGGTGGAGTATTTACGG
TAAACTGCCCACTTGGCAGTACATCAAGTGTATCATATGCCAAGTACGCCCCCTATTGACGTCAATGACG
GTAAATGGCCCGCCTGGCATTATGCCCAGTACATGACCTTATGGGACTTTCCTACTTGGCAGTACATCTA
CGTATTAGTCATCGCTATTACCATGGTGATGCGGTTTTGGCAGTACATCAATGGGCGTGGATAGCGGTTT
GACTCACGGGGATTTCCAAGTCTCCACCCCATTGACGTCAATGGGAGTTTGTTTTGGCACCAAAATCAAC
GGGACTTTCCAAAATGTCGTAACAACTCCGCCCCATTGACGCAAATGGGCGGTAGGCGTGTACGGTGGGA
GGTCTATATAAGCAGCGCGTTTTGCCTGTACTGGGTCTCTCTGGTTAGACCAGATCTGAGCCTGGGAGCT
CTCTGGCTAACTAGGGAACCCACTGCTTAAGCCTCAATAAAGCTTGCCTTGAGTGCTTCAAGTAGTGTGT
GCCCGTCTGTTGTGTGACTCTGGTAACTAGAGATCCCTCAGACCCTTTTAGTCAGTGTGGAAAATCTCTA
GCAGTGGCGCCCGAACAGGGACTTGAAAGCGAAAGGGAAACCAGAGGAGCTCTCTCGACGCAGGACTCGG
CTTGCTGAAGCGCGCACGGCAAGAGGCGAGGGGCGGCGACTGGTGAGTACGCCAAAAATTTTGACTAGCG
GAGGCTAGAAGGAGAGAGATGGGTGCGAGAGCGTCAGTATTAAGCGGGGGAGAATTAGATCGCGATGGGA
AAAAATTCGGTTAAGGCCAGGGGGAAAGAAAAAATATAAATTAAAACATATAGTATGGGCAAGCAGGGAG
CTAGAACGATTCGCAGTTAATCCTGGCCTGTTAGAAACATCAGAAGGCTGTAGACAAATACTGGGACAGC
TACAACCATCCCTTCAGACAGGATCAGAAGAACTTAGATCATTATATAATACAGTAGCAACCCTCTATTG
TGTGCATCAAAGGATAGAGATAAAAGACACCAAGGAAGCTTTAGACAAGATAGAGGAAGAGCAAAACAAA
AGTAAGACCACCGCACAGCAAGCGGCCGGCCGCTGATCTTCAGACCTGGAGGAGGAGATATGAGGGACAA
TTGGAGAAGTGAATTATATAAATATAAAGTAGTAAAAATTGAACCATTAGGAGTAGCACCCACCAAGGCA
AAGAGAAGAGTGGTGCAGAGAGAAAAAAGAGCAGTGGGAATAGGAGCTTTGTTCCTTGGGTTCTTGGGAG
CAGCAGGAAGCACTATGGGCGCAGCGTCAATGACGCTGACGGTACAGGCCAGACAATTATTGTCTGGTAT
AGTGCAGCAGCAGAACAATTTGCTGAGGGCTATTGAGGCGCAACAGCATCTGTTGCAACTCACAGTCTGG
GGCATCAAGCAGCTCCAGGCAAGAATCCTGGCTGTGGAAAGATACCTAAAGGATCAACAGCTCCTGGGGA
TTTGGGGTTGCTCTGGAAAACTCATTTGCACCACTGCTGTGCCTTGGAATGCTAGTTGGAGTAATAAATC
TCTGGAACAGATTTGGAATCACACGACCTGGATGGAGTGGGACAGAGAAATTAACAATTACACAAGCTTA
ATACACTCCTTAATTGAAGAATCGCAAAACCAGCAAGAAAAGAATGAACAAGAATTATTGGAATTAGATA
AATGGGCAAGTTTGTGGAATTGGTTTAACATAACAAATTGGCTGTGGTATATAAAATTATTCATAATGAT
AGTAGGAGGCTTGGTAGGTTTAAGAATAGTTTTTGCTGTACTTTCTATAGTGAATAGAGTTAGGCAGGGA
TATTCACCATTATCGTTTCAGACCCACCTCCCAACCCCGAGGGGACCCGACAGGCCCGAAGGAATAGAAG
AAGAAGGTGGAGAGAGAGACAGAGACAGATCCATTCGATTAGTGAACGGATCGGCACTGCGTGCGCCAAT
TCTGCAGACAAATGGCAGTATTCATCCACAATTTTAAAAGAAAAGGGGGGATTGGGGGGTACAGTGCAGG
GGAAAGAATAGTAGACATAATAGCAACAGACATACAAACTAAAGAATTACAAAAACAAATTACAAAAATT
CAAAATTTTCGGGTTTATTACAGGGACAGCAGAGATCCAGTTTGGTTAGTACCGGGCCCGCTCTAGCCCT
GCAGGAACTGTTTAAACTGTGATCCGACGCGCCATCTCTAGGCCCGCGCCGGCCCCCTCGCACGGACTTG
TGGGAGAAGCTCGGCTACTCCCCTGCCCCGGTTAATTTGCATATAATATTTCCTAGTAACTATAGAGGCT
TAATGTGCGATAAAAGACAGATAATCTGTTCTTTTTAATACTAGCTACATTTTACATGATAGGCTTGGAT
TTCTATAAGAGATACAAATACTAAATTATTATTTTAAAAAACAGCACAAAAGGAAACTCACCCTAACTGT
AAAGTAATTGTGTGTTTTGAGACTATAAGTATCCCTTGGAGAACCACCTTGTTGGTCTGGAGAAGATCTA
CCGGGGTTTGAGAGCTAAGCAGAAAGCTGCATAGCAAGTTCAAATAAGGCTAGTCCGTACACAACTTGAA
AAAGTGGCAGCCGAGTCGGCTGCTTTTTTTGCTCGAATCTACACTCAGCTATGGCGCGCCCCAAGGTCGG
GCAGGAAGAGGGCCTATTTCCCATGATTCCTTCATATTTGCATATACGATACAAGGCTGTTAGAGAGATA
ATTGGAATTAATTTGACTGTAAACACAAAGATATTAGTACAAAATACGTGACGTAGAAAGTAATAATTTC
TTGGGTAGTTTGCAGTTTTAAAATTATGTTTTAAAATGGACTATCATATGCTTACCGTAACTTGAAAGTA
TTTCGATTTCTTGGCTTTATATATCTTGTGGAAAGCCAGAAACATGGCGAGGTATTCGGCTCCGCGGTTT
CAGAGCTAAGCACAAGAGTGCATAGCAAGTTGAAATAAGGCTAGTCCGTTTACAACTTGAAAAAGTGGCA
CCCGAGTCGGGTGCTTTTTTTGTTTGGCGCGCCTATGGCTTAATTAACATGGCGGCCGCATTCTACCGGG
TAGGGGAGGCGCTTTTCCCAAGGCAGTCTGGAGCATGCGCTTTAGCAGCCCCGCTGGGCACTTGGCGCTA
CACAAGTGGCCTCTGGCCTCGCACACATTCCACATCCACCGGTAGGCGCCAACCGGCTCCGTTCTTTGGT
GGCCCCTTCGCGCCACCTTCTACTCCTCCCCTAGTCAGGAAGTTCCCCCCCGCCCCGCAGCTCGCGTCGT
GCAGGACGTGACAAATGGAAGTAGCACGTCTCACTAGTCTCGTGCAGATGGACAGCACCGCTGAGCAATG
GAAGCGGGTAGGCCTTTGGGGCAGCGGCCAATAGCAGCTTTGCTCCTTCGCTTTCTGGGCTCAGAGGCTG
GGAAGGGGTGGGTCCGGGGGCGGGCTCAGGGGCGGGCTCAGGGGCGGGGCGGGCGCCCGAAGGTCCTCCG
GAGGCCCGGCATTCTGCACGCTTCAAAAGCGCACGTCTGCCGCGCTGTTCTCCTCTTCCTCATCTCCGGG
ACCCGGGATGCCCAAGAAGAAGAGGAAGGTGTCCAATTTACTGACCGTACACCAAAATTTGCCTGCATTA
CCGGTCGATGCAACGAGTGATGAGGTTCGCAAGAACCTGATGGACATGTTCAGGGATCGCCAGGCGTTTT
CTGAGCATACCTGGAAAATGCTTCTGTCCGTTTGCCGGTCGTGGGCGGCATGGTGCAAGTTGAATAACCG
GAAATGGTTTCCCGCAGAACCTGAAGATGTTCGCGATTATCTTCTATATCTTCAGGCGCGCGGTCTGGCA
GTAAAAACTATCCAGCAACATTTGGGCCAGCTAAACATGCTTCATCGTCGGTCCGGGCTGCCACGACCAA
GTGACAGCAATGCTGTTTCACTGGTTATGCGGCGGATCCGAAAAGAAAACGTTGATGCCGGTGAACGTGC
AAAACAGGCTCTAGCGTTCGAACGCACTGATTTCGACCAGGTTCGTTCACTCATGGAAAATAGCGATCGC
TGCCAGGATATACGTAATCTGGCATTTCTGGGGATTGCTTATAACACCCTGTTACGTATAGCCGAAATTG
CCAGGATCAGGGTTAAAGATATCTCACGTACTGACGGTGGGAGAATGTTAATCCATATTGGCAGAACGAA
AACGCTGGTTAGCACCGCAGGTGTAGAGAAGGCACTTAGCCTGGGGGTAACTAAACTGGTCGAGCGATGG
ATTTCCGTCTCTGGTGTAGCTGATGATCCGAATAACTACCTGTTTTGCCGGGTCAGAAAAAATGGTGTTG
CCGCGCCATCTGCCACCAGCCAGCTATCAACTCGCGCCCTGGAAGGGATTTTTGAAGCAACTCATCGATT
GATTTACGGCGCTAAGGATGACTCTGGTCAGAGATACCTGGCCTGGTCTGGACACAGTGCCCGTGTCGGA
GCCGCGCGAGATATGGCCCGCGCTGGAGTTTCAATACCGGAGATCATGCAAGCTGGTGGCTGGACCAATG
TAAATATTGTCATGAACTATATCCGTAACCTGGATAGTGAAACAGGGGCAATGGTGCGCCTGCTGGAAGA
TGGCGATTAGCCATGTTTAAGGGTTCCGGTTCCACTAGGTACAATTCGATATCAAGCTTATCGATAATCA
ACCTCTGGATTACAAAATTTGTGAAAGATTGACTGGTATTCTTAACTATGTTGCTCCTTTTACGCTATGT
GGATACGCTGCTTTAATGCCTTTGTATCATGCTATTGCTTCCCGTATGGCTTTCATTTTCTCCTCCTTGT
ATAAATCCTGGTTGCTGTCTCTTTATGAGGAGTTGTGGCCCGTTGTCAGGCAACGTGGCGTGGTGTGCAC
TGTGTTTGCTGACGCAACCCCCACTGGTTGGGGCATTGCCACCACCTGTCAGCTCCTTTCCGGGACTTTC
GCTTTCCCCCTCCCTATTGCCACGGCGGAACTCATCGCCGCCTGCCTTGCCCGCTGCTGGACAGGGGCTC
GGCTGTTGGGCACTGACAATTCCGTGGTGTTGTCGGGGAAATCATCGTCCTTTCCTTGGCTGCTCGCCTG
TGTTGCCACCTGGATTCTGCGCGGGACGTCCTTCTGCTACGTCCCTTCGGCCCTCAATCCAGCGGACCTT
CCTTCCCGCGGCCTGCTGCCGGCTCTGCGGCCTCTTCCGCGTCTTCGCCTTCGCCCTCAGACGAGTCGGA
TCTCCCTTTGGGCCGCCTCCCCGCATCGATACCGTCGACCTCGATCGAGACCTAGAAAAACATGGAGCAA
TCACAAGTAGCAATACAGCAGCTACCAATGCTGATTGTGCCTGGCTAGAAGCACAAGAGGAGGAGGAGGT
GGGTTTTCCAGTCACACCTCAGGTACCTTTAAGACCAATGACTTACAAGGCAGCTGTAGATCTTAGCCAC
TTTTTAAAAGAAAAGGGGGGACTGGAAGGGCTAATTCACTCCCAACGAAGACAAGATATCCTTGATCTGT
GGATCTACCACACACAAGGCTACTTCCCTGATTGGCAGAACTACACACCAGGGCCAGGG
